Addgene plasmid #55238: EBFP2-CytERM-N-17
Purpose: Localization: Endoplasmic Reticulum, Excitation: 383, Emission: 448
Depositing lab: Michael Davidson. Depositing organization: Florida State University, Tallahassee.
Backbone
  Vector backbone: EBFP2-N1
  Backbone size w/o insert (bp): 4750
  Vector type: Mammalian Expression
  Selectable markers: Neomycin (select with G418)
Growth in bacteria
  Bacterial resistance: Kanamycin, 50 μg/mL
  Growth temperature: 37°C
  Growth strain: DH5alpha
  Copy number: High Copy
Gene/Insert
  Gene/Insert name: CytERM (alt names: Cytochrome p450; NM_001171120.1)
  Promoter: CMV
  Tag / fusion protein: EBFP2 (C terminal on backbone)
  Cloning method: Unknown
  Sequencing primers: 5′ CMV-F; 3′ SV40pA-R
Terms and licenses: Academic/Nonprofit Terms; Industry Terms
Depositor comments: Cytochrome p450 . Excitation = 383; Emission = 448
How to cite: EBFP2-CytERM-N-17 was a gift from Michael Davidson (Addgene plasmid # 55238 ; http://n2t.net/addgene:55238 ; RRID:Addgene_55238)
