[The description below was written by a language model from this plasmid's Addgene catalogue record.]
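Description:
EBFP2-CytERM-N-17 is a mammalian expression plasmid built on the EBFP2-N1 backbone (about 4.75 kb without the insert), designed to mark the endoplasmic reticulum with a blue fluorescent protein. It is maintained in E. coli as a high-copy plasmid under kanamycin selection, and it carries a neomycin resistance marker so that transfected mammalian cells can be selected with G418 when stable expression is wanted. No feature table accompanies the record, so details such as the bacterial origin of replication and the promoter driving the resistance cassette are not stated. The use of an SV40 polyA reverse sequencing primer suggests an SV40 polyadenylation signal downstream of the fusion.

The payload is CytERM, a sequence derived from cytochrome P450, placed downstream of the CMV promoter, a strong constitutive promoter in most mammalian cell lines. In the N1-style arrangement the insert lies upstream of the fluorescent protein, so EBFP2 is fused to the C terminus of the CytERM segment. The "17" in the name may refer to a linker between the two parts, but the record does not say so, nor does it give the insert's size, boundaries or source species. The cytochrome P450 portion directs the fusion to the endoplasmic reticulum, making EBFP2 a reporter for that compartment. EBFP2 is listed with excitation at 383 nm and emission at 448 nm, which separates it spectrally from green, yellow and red fluorescent proteins. The construct is typically used as an organelle marker for fluorescence imaging of ER morphology and dynamics, including multicolour experiments with other tagged proteins.
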