>Addgene plasmid #55238 | EBFP2-CytERM-N-17 | depositor partial sequence | sequence record 85643 | insert sequence
GCAAATGGGCGTAGGCGTGTACGGTGGGAGGTCTATATAAGCAGAGCTGGTTTAGTGAACCGTCAGATCC
GCTAGCGCTACCGGACTCAGATCTGGTACCCTTGCAGCTTCCAGTTGTCAGGAAGAGAAGGCTCCCATGG
ATCCTGTGGTGGTGCTGGGGCTCTGTCTCTCCTGTTTGCTTCTCCTTTCACTCTGGAAACAGAGCTATGG
GGGAGGGAAGCTTCGAATTCTGCAGTCGACGGTACCGCGGGCCCGGGATCCACCGGTCGCCACCATGGTG
AGCAAGGGCGAGGAGCTGTTCACCGGGGTGGTGCCCATCCTGGTCGAGCTGGACGGCGACGTAAACGGCC
ACAAGTTCAGCGTGAGGGGCGAGGGCGAGGGCGATGCCACCAACGGCAAGCTGACCCTGAAGTTCATCTG
CACCACCGGCAAGCTGCCCGTGCCCTGGCCCACCCTCGTGACCACCCTGAGCCACGGCGTGCAGTGCTTC
GCCCGCTACCCCGACCACATGAAGCAGCACGACTTCTTCAAGTCCGCCATGCCCGAAGGCTACGTCCAGG
AGCGCACCATCTTCTTCAAGGACGACGGCACCTACAAGACCCGCGCCGAGGTGAAGTTCGAGGGCGACAC
CCTGGTGAACCGCATCGAGCTGAAGGGCGTCGACTTCAAGGAGGACGGCAACATCCTGGGGCACAAGCTG
GAGTACAACTTCAACAGCCACAACATCTATATCATGGCCGTCAAGCAGAAGAACGGCATCAAGGTGAACT
TCAAGATCCGCCACAACGTGGAGGACGGCAGCGTGCAGCTCGCCGACCACTACCAGCAGAACACCCCCAT
CGGCGACGGCCCCGTGCTGCTGCCCGACAGCCACTACCTGAGCACCCAGTCCGTGCTGAGCAAAGACCCC
AACGAGAAGCGCGATCACATGGTCCTGCTGGAGTTCCGCACCGCCGCCGGGATCACTCTCGGCATGGACG
AGCTGTACAAGTAAGCGGCCGCGACTCTAGATCATAATCAGCCATACCACATTTGTAGAGGTTTTACTTG
CTTTAAAAACCTCCCACACCTCCCCCTGAACCTGAAACATAAAATGAATGCAATTGTGTTGTAACTTGTT
TATGCAGCTTATAATG
