>Addgene plasmid #55238 | EBFP2-CytERM-N-17 | addgene partial sequence | sequence record 108848 | EGFP-N 5'-CGTCGCCGTCCAGCTCGACCAG-3'
TCTCGCCCTTGCTCACCATGGTGGCGACCGGTGGATCCCGGGCCCGCGGTACCGTCGACTGCAGAATTCG
AAGCTTCCCTCCCCCATAGCTCTGTTTCCAGAGTGAAAGGAGAAGCAAACAGGAGAGACAGAGCCCCAGC
ACCACCACAGGATCCATGGGAGCCTTCTCTTCCTGACAACTGGAAGCTGCAAGGGGTACCAGATCTGAGT
CCGGTAGCGCTAGCGGATCTGACGGTTCACTAAACCAGCTCTGCTTATATAGACCTCCCACCGTACACGC
CTACCGCCCATTTGCGTCAATGGGGCGGAGTTGTTACGACATTTTGGAAAGTCCCGTTGATTTTGGTGCC
AAAACAAACTCCCATTGACGTCAATGGGGTGGAGACTTGGAAATCCCCGTGAGTCAAACCGCTATCCACG
CCCATTGATGTACTGCCAAAACCGCATCACCATGGTAATAGCGATGACTAATACGTAGATGTACTGCCAA
GTAGGAAAGTCCCATAAGGTCATGTACTGGGCATAATGCCAGGCGGGCCATTTACCGTCATTGACGTCAA
TAGGGGGCGTACTTGGCATATGATACACTTGATGTACTGCCAAGTGGGCAGTTTACCGTAAATACTCCAC
CCATTGACGTCAATGGAAAGTCCCTATTGGCGTTACTATGGGAACATACGTCATTATTGAC
